>Addgene plasmid #237233 | Ec holA-pET(11a)(ACH-) | addgene full sequence | sequence record 469254 | Addgene NGS Result
GCTGCGGCGAGCGGTATCAGCTCACTCAAAGGCGGTAATACGGTTATCCACAGAATCAGGGGATAACGCA
GGAAAGAACATGTGAGCAAAAGGCCAGCAAAAGGCCAGGAACCGTAAAAAGGCCGCGTTGCTGGCGTTTT
TCCATAGGCTCCGCCCCCCTGACGAGCATCACAAAAATCGACGCTCAAGTCAGAGGTGGCGAAACCCGAC
AGGACTATAAAGATACCAGGCGTTTCCCCCTGGAAGCTCCCTCGTGCGCTCTCCTGTTCCGACCCTGCCG
CTTACCGGATACCTGTCCGCCTTTCTCCCTTCGGGAAGCGTGGCGCTTTCTCATAGCTCACGCTGTAGGT
ATCTCAGTTCGGTGTAGGTCGTTCGCTCCAAGCTGGGCTGTGTGCACGAACCCCCCGTTCAGCCCGACCG
CTGCGCCTTATCCGGTAACTATCGTCTTGAGTCCAACCCGGTAAGACACGACTTATCGCCACTGGCAGCA
GCCACTGGTAACAGGATTAGCAGAGCGAGGTATGTAGGCGGTGCTACAGAGTTCTTGAAGTGGTGGCCTA
ACTACGGCTACACTAGAAGGACAGTATTTGGTATCTGCGCTCTGCTGAAGCCAGTTACCTTCGGAAAAAG
AGTTGGTAGCTCTTGATCCGGCAAACAAACCACCGCTGGTAGCGGTGGTTTTTTTGTTTGCAAGCAGCAG
ATTACGCGCAGAAAAAAAGGATCTCAAGAAGATCCTTTGATCTTTTCTACGGGGTCTGACGCTCAGTGGA
ACGAAAACTCACGTTAAGGGATTTTGGTCATGAGATTATCAAAAAGGATCTTCACCTAGATCCTTTTAAA
TTAAAAATGAAGTTTTAAATCAATCTAAAGTATATATGAGTAAACTTGGTCTGACAGTTACCAATGCTTA
ATCAGTGAGGCACCTATCTCAGCGATCTGTCTATTTCGTTCATCCATAGTTGCCTGACTCCCCGTCGTGT
AGATAACTACGATACGGGAGGGCTTACCATCTGGCCCCAGTGCTGCAATGATACCGCGAGACCCACGCTC
ACCGGCTCCAGATTTATCAGCAATAAACCAGCCAGCCGGAAGGGCCGAGCGCAGAAGTGGTCCTGCAACT
TTATCCGCCTCCATCCAGTCTATTAATTGTTGCCGGGAAGCTAGAGTAAGTAGTTCGCCAGTTAATAGTT
TGCGCAACGTTGTTGCCATTGCTGCAGGCATCGTGGTGTCACGCTCGTCGTTTGGTATGGCTTCATTCAG
CTCCGGTTCCCAACGATCAAGGCGAGTTACATGATCCCCCATGTTGTGCAAAAAAGCGGTTAGCTCCTTC
GGTCCTCCGATCGTTGTCAGAAGTAAGTTGGCCGCAGTGTTATCACTCATGGTTATGGCAGCACTGCATA
ATTCTCTTACTGTCATGCCATCCGTAAGATGCTTTTCTGTGACTGGTGAGTACTCAACCAAGTCATTCTG
AGAATAGTGTATGCGGCGACCGAGTTGCTCTTGCCCGGCGTCAACACGGGATAATACCGCGCCACATAGC
AGAACTTTAAAAGTGCTCATCATTGGAAAACGTTCTTCGGGGCGAAAACTCTCAAGGATCTTACCGCTGT
TGAGATCCAGTTCGATGTAACCCACTCGTGCACCCAACTGATCTTCAGCATCTTTTACTTTCACCAGCGT
TTCTGGGTGAGCAAAAACAGGAAGGCAAAATGCCGCAAAAAAGGGAATAAGGGCGACACGGAAATGTTGA
ATACTCATACTCTTCCTTTTTCAATATTATTGAAGCATTTATCAGGGTTATTGTCTCATGAGCGGATACA
TATTTGAATGTATTTAGAAAAATAAACAAATAGGGGTTCCGCGCACATTTCCCCGAAAAGTGCCACCTGC
TAAGAAACCATTATTATCATGACATTAACCTATAAAAATAGGCGTATCACGAGGCCCTTTCGTCTTCAAG
AATTCTCATGTTTGACAGCTTATCATCGACCAGCTTTAATGCGGTAGTTTATCACAGTTAAATTGCTAAC
GCAGTCAGGCACCGTGTATGAAATCTAACAATGCGCTCATCGTCATCCTCGGCACCGTCACCCTGGATGC
TGTAGGCATAGGCTTGGTTATGCCGGTACTGCCGGGCCTCTTGCGGGATATCCGGATATAGTTCCTCCTT
TCAGCAAAAAACCCCTCAAGACCCGTTTAGAGGCCCCAAGGGGTTATGCTAGTTATTGCTCAGCGGTGGC
AGCAGCCAACTCAGCTTCCTTTCGGGCTTTGTTAGCAGCCGGATCCTCAACCATCGATAAATACGTCCGC
CAGGGGTTTATGGCACAACAGAAGAGATAACCCTTCCAGCTCTGCCCACACTGACTGACCGTAATCTTGT
TTGAGGGTGAGTTCCGTTCGTGTCAGGAGTTGCACGGCCTGACGTAACTGCGTCTGACTTAAGCGATTTA
ACGCCTCGCCCATCATGCCCCGGCGGTTCTGCCATACCCGATGCTTATCAAACAACGCACGCAGTGGCGT
ATGGGCAGACTGGCGTTTCAGGTTAACCAGTAACAACAGTTCACGTTGTAATGTGCGCAACAAAATAACC
GGTTCGCTGCCTTCCAGACGCAGTTGCTGAAGAATATGCAATGCGCGCTTACTTTTTCCCATCAACAAAG
CATCAACCCAATGAAAAGGGGTGAAATGCGCGGCATCATTCACCGCCTGTTCAACGCGCGGTAATGTCAA
TTTGCCGTCTGGCCAGAGCAGCGATAAACGCTCCAGTGCCTGAGCCAGCGCCAGCAGGTTACCTTCATAA
CAGTAGCAGAGCACCTGATTTGCCGCGTCATCCAGTTCTAAGTTGAGCTGTTTTGCGCGCGCAGCAACCC
AGCGGGGAAGCTGAGCCTGCTCCGGTGTCTGACAGGTCACCTGCACGCTGCGATTCGCAAGCGCAGTAAA
CCAGGCGGCATTTTCTTGCGCTTTGCTTAATTTATTACCGCGGACGATCAACAGCAGGTCGTCATGCAGA
AGTCCGGTGAGTGTGAGAAGTTGCTCATTGATCGCCGCATTCGGTCCGTTTTCTGGTAACAACAGCAATA
GCGTTTGTCGACTGGCAAACAGACTCATAGCCTGGCATAACGAAAAGATCGCATTCCAGTCAGTGTTGGG
ATCAATGGAAAAAGTGTGGTGTTCTTCGAATCCTTGTGCCGCAGCTACCTGACGAACAGCGTCCTGGCTT
TCCTGCAATAACAGAGGATCGTTACCAAGTAAAAGATACGCCGCGCGCAGCCCTTCATTGAGCTGCGCGC
GGAGTTGTTCCGGGTACAACCGAATCATATTTATATCTCCTTCTAGAGGGGAATTGTTATCCGCTCACAA
TTCCCCTATAGTGAGTCGTATTAATTTCGCGGGATCGAGATCTCGATCCTCTACGCCGGACGCATCGTGG
CCGGCATCACCGGCGCCACAGGTGCGGTTGCTGGCGCCTATATCGCCGACATCACCGATGGGGAAGATCG
GGCTCGCCACTTCGGGCTCATGAGCGCTTGTTTCGGCGTGGGTATGGTGGCAGGCCCCGTGGCCGGGGGA
CTGTTGGGCGCCATCTCCTTGCATGCACCATTCCTTGCGGCGGCGGTGCTCAACGGCCTCAACCTACTAC
TGGGCTGCTTCCTAATGCAGGAGTCGCATAAGGGAGAGCGTCGAGATCCCGGACACCATCGAATGGCGCA
AAACCTTTCGCGGTATGGCATGATAGCGCCCGGAAGAGAGTCAATTCAGGGTGGTGAATGTGAAACCAGT
AACGTTATACGATGTCGCAGAGTATGCCGGTGTCTCTTATCAGACCGTTTCCCGCGTGGTGAACCAGGCC
AGCCACGTTTCTGCGAAAACGCGGGAAAAAGTGGAAGCGGCGATGGCGGAGCTGAATTACATTCCCAACC
GCGTGGCACAACAACTGGCGGGCAAACAGTCGTTGCTGATTGGCGTTGCCACCTCCAGTCTGGCCCTGCA
CGCGCCGTCGCAAATTGTCGCGGCGATTAAATCTCGCGCCGATCAACTGGGTGCCAGCGTGGTGGTGTCG
ATGGTAGAACGAAGCGGCGTCGAAGCCTGTAAAGCGGCGGTGCACAATCTTCTCGCGCAACGCGTCAGTG
GGCTGATCATTAACTATCCGCTGGATGACCAGGATGCCATTGCTGTGGAAGCTGCCTGCACTAATGTTCC
GGCGTTATTTCTTGATGTCTCTGACCAGACACCCATCAACAGTATTATTTTCTCCCATGAAGACGGTACG
CGACTGGGCGTGGAGCATCTGGTCGCATTGGGTCACCAGCAAATCGCGCTGTTAGCGGGCCCATTAAGTT
CTGTCTCGGCGCGTCTGCGTCTGGCTGGCTGGCATAAATATCTCACTCGCAATCAAATTCAGCCGATAGC
GGAACGGGAAGGCGACTGGAGTGCCATGTCCGGTTTTCAACAAACCATGCAAATGCTGAATGAGGGCATC
GTTCCCACTGCGATGCTGGTTGCCAACGATCAGATGGCGCTGGGCGCAATGCGCGCCATTACCGAGTCCG
GGCTGCGCGTTGGTGCGGATATCTCGGTAGTGGGATACGACGATACCGAAGACAGCTCATGTTATATCCC
GCCGTTAACCACCATCAAACAGGATTTTCGCCTGCTGGGGCAAACCAGCGTGGACCGCTTGCTGCAACTC
TCTCAGGGCCAGGCGGTGAAGGGCAATCAGCTGTTGCCCGTCTCACTGGTGAAAAGAAAAACCACCCTGG
CGCCCAATACGCAAACCGCCTCTCCCCGCGCGTTGGCCGATTCATTAATGCAGCTGGCACGACAGGTTTC
CCGACTGGAAAGCGGGCAGTGAGCGCAACGCAATTAATGTAAGTTAGCTCACTCATTAGGCACCGGGATC
TCGACCGATGCCCTTGAGAGCCTTCAACCCAGTCAGCTCCTTCCGGTGGGCGCGGGGCATGACTATCGTC
GCCGCACTTATGACTGTCTTCTTTATCATGCAACTCGTAGGACAGGTGCCGGCAGCGCTCTGGGTCATTT
TCGGCGAGGACCGCTTTCGCTGGAGCGCGACGATGATCGGCCTGTCGCTTGCGGTATTCGGAATCTTGCA
CGCCCTCGCTCAAGCCTTCGTCACTGGTCCCGCCACCAAACGTTTCGGCGAGAAGCAGGCCATTATCGCC
GGCATGGCGGCCGACGCGCTGGGCTACGTCTTGCTGGCGTTCGCGACGCGAGGCTGGATGGCCTTCCCCA
TTATGATTCTTCTCGCTTCCGGCGGCATCGGGATGCCCGCGTTGCAGGCCATGCTGTCCAGGCAGGTAGA
TGACGACCATCAGGGACAGCTTCAAGGATCGCTCGCGGCTCTTACCAGCCTAACTTCGATCATTGGACCG
CTGATCGTCACGGCGATTTATGCCGCCTCGGCGAGCACATGGAACGGGTTGGCATGGATTGTAGGCGCCG
CCCTATACCTTGTCTGCCTCCCCGCGTTGCGTCGCGGTGCATGGAGCCGGGCCACCTCGACCTGAATGGA
AGCCGGCGGCACCTCGCTAACGGATTCACCACTCCAAGAATTGGAGCCAATCAATTCTTGCGGAGAACTG
TGAATGCGCAAACCAACCCTTGGCAGAACATATCCATCGCGTCCGCCATCTCCAGCAGCCGCACGCGGCG
CATCTCGGGCAGCGTTGGGTCCTGGCCACGGGTGCGCATGATCGTGCTCCTGTCGTTGAGGACCCGGCTA
GGCTGGCGGGGTTGCCTTACTGGTTAGCAGAATGAATCACCGATACGCGAGCGAACGTGAAGCGACTGCT
GCTGCAAAACGTCTGCGACCTGAGCAACAACATGAATGGTCTTCGGTTTCCGTGTTTCGTAAAGTCTGGA
AACGCGGAAGTCAGCGCCCTGCACCATTATGTTCCGGATCTGCATCGCAGGATGCTGCTGGCTACCCTGT
GGAACACCTACATCTGTATTAACGAAGCGCTGGCATTGACCCTGAGTGATTTTTCTCTGGTCCCGCCGCA
TCCATACCGCCAGTTGTTTACCCTCACAACGTTCCAGTAACCGGGCATGTTCATCATCAGTAACCCGTAT
CGTGAGCATCCTCTCTCGTTTCATCGGTATCATTACCCCCATGAACAGAAATCCCCCTTACACGGAGGCA
TCAGTGACCAAACAGGAAAAAACCGCCCTTAACATGGCCCGCTTTATCAGAAGCCAGACATTAACGCTTC
TGGAGAAACTCAACGAGCTGGACGCGGATGAACAGGCAGACATCTGTGAATCGCTTCACGACCACGCTGA
TGAGCTTTACCGCAGCTGCCTCGCGCGTTTCGGTGATGACGGTGAAAACCTCTGACACATGCAGCTCCCG
GAGACGGTCACAGCTTGTCTGTAAGCGGATGCCGGGAGCAGACAAGCCCGTCAGGGCGCGTCAGCGGGTG
TTGGCGGGTGTCGGGGCGCAGCCATGACCCAGTCACGTAGCGATAGCGGAGTGTATACTGGCTTAACTAT
GCGGCATCAGAGCAGATTGTACTGAGAGTGCACCATTGCGGTGTGAAATACCGCACAGATGCGTAAGGAG
AAAATACCGCATCAGGCGCTCTTCCGCTTCCTCGCTCACTGACTCGCTGCGCTCGGTCGTTCG
Features (pLannotate 1.2.2; 18 found; start..end, strand, type, name):
    139..727     -  rep_origin     ori: high-copy-number ColE1/pMB1/pBR322/pUC origin of replication
    898..1758    -  CDS            AmpR: β-lactamase; bla; confers resistance to ampicillin, carbenicillin, and related antibiotics
   1759..1863    -  promoter       AmpR promoter: bla
   2048..2152    +  CDS            TcR (fragment): tetracycline efflux protein; tet; confers resistance to tetracycline
   2175..2222    -  terminator     T7 terminator: transcription terminator for bacteriophage T7 RNA polymerase
   2230..2279    -  CDS            SET1 (fragment): solubility-enhancement tag derived from T7 phage gene 10B
   2290..3318    -  CDS            holA: HOLA_ECOLI - Experimental evidence at protein level: Swiss-Prot protein existence level 1. Part of the beta sliding clamp loading complex, which hydrolyzes ATP to load the beta clamp onto primed DNA to form the DNA replication pre-initiation complex (PubMed:2040637). DNA polymerase III is a complex, multichain enzyme responsible for most of the replicative synthesis in bacteria. This DNA polymerase also exhibits 3'-5' exonuclease activity. The delta subunit is the wrench that will open the beta subunit dimer, which has been modeled to leave a gap large enough for ssDNA to pass through (PubMed:
   3340..3364    -  protein_bind   lac operator: The lac repressor binds to the lac operator to inhibit transcription in E. coli. This inhibition can be relieved by adding lactose or isopropyl-β-D-thiogalactopyranoside (IPTG). lac repressor encoded by lacI
   3365..3383    -  promoter       T7 promoter: promoter for bacteriophage T7 RNA polymerase
   3405..3684    +  CDS            TcR (fragment): tetracycline efflux protein; tet; confers resistance to tetracycline
   3692..3769    +  promoter       lacI promoter: lacI
   3770..4852    +  CDS            lacI: lac repressor; lacI; The lac repressor binds to the lac operator to inhibit transcription in E. coli. This inhibition can be relieved by adding lactose or isopropyl-β-D-thiogalactopyranoside (IPTG).
   4865..4886    +  protein_bind   CAP binding site: CAP binding activates transcription in the presence of cAMP. E. coli catabolite activator protein
   4901..5525    +  CDS            TcR (fragment): tetracycline efflux protein; tet; confers resistance to tetracycline
   5767..6147    -  CDS            YPB1_ECOLX: Protein predicted: Swiss-Prot protein existence level 4. From Escherichia coli.
   6164..6355    +  CDS            rop: Rop protein, which maintains plasmids at low copy number; rop
   6457..6596    +  misc_feature   bom: basis of mobility region from pBR322
   6601..6643    -  rep_origin     RSF ori (fragment): Plasmids containing the RSF 1030 origin of replication can be propagated in E. coli cells that contain additional plasmids with compatible origins.
