[The description below was written by a language model from this plasmid's Addgene catalogue record and pLannotate feature annotations shown in this document.]
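Description:
Ec holA-pET(11a)(ACH-) is a bacterial expression plasmid of about 6.6 kb, built on pET-11a, for over-producing the delta subunit of E. coli DNA polymerase III, encoded by holA. Delta belongs to the clamp-loading complex and acts as the "wrench" that opens the beta sliding clamp dimer so it can be placed on primed DNA. The plasmid replicates from a pBR322-type ColE1/pMB1 origin. The backbone also carries the rop gene and the bom mobility region, consistent with the low copy number in the catalogue entry even though the annotation tool labels the origin generically as high-copy. Selection is by ampicillin through the β-lactamase gene and its own promoter. Several short tetracycline-resistance fragments, a predicted open reading frame and a small RSF-origin match appear to be pBR322-derived remnants or annotation hits rather than functional elements.

The holA coding sequence sits downstream of a T7 promoter with an adjacent lac operator and is followed by the T7 terminator. The plasmid also carries lacI under its native promoter. Transcription therefore needs T7 RNA polymerase from the expression host, is held off by lac repressor, and is induced with IPTG or lactose. No affinity tag is annotated on holA. The short T7 gene 10-derived fragment lies between the end of the gene and the terminator and is probably leftover vector sequence, suggesting the protein is made untagged, though the record does not say so. According to the depositor, the AatII, ClaI and HindIII sites were removed from the backbone, which likely explains the "ACH-" in the name. The cloning sites used for the insert are not recorded. The stated use is over-expression of delta.
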