Addgene plasmid #237233: Ec holA-pET(11a)(ACH-)
Purpose: over-express E. coli holA (Pol III delta subunit)
Depositing lab: Michael O'Donnell. Depositing organization: Rockefeller University.
Backbone
  Vector backbone: pET-11a
  Vector type: Bacterial Expression
Growth in bacteria
  Bacterial resistance: Ampicillin, 100 μg/mL
  Growth temperature: 37°C
  Growth strain: DH5alpha
  Copy number: Low Copy
Gene/Insert
  Gene/Insert name: holA (delta)
  Species: E. coli
  Entrez Gene: holA (a.k.a. b0640, ECK0633)
  Cloning method: Restriction Enzyme; 5′ cloning site Unknown (unknown if destroyed)
Terms and licenses: Academic/Nonprofit Terms; Industry Terms: Not Available to Industry
Depositor comments: Aat II, Cla I, & Hind III sites eliminated from plasmid backbone
How to cite: Ec holA-pET(11a)(ACH-) was a gift from Michael O'Donnell (Addgene plasmid # 237233 ; http://n2t.net/addgene:237233 ; RRID:Addgene_237233)
